>Addgene plasmid #232645 | pXJ-Myc-FOXA1 | addgene full sequence | sequence record 464228 | Addgene NGS Result
TCAATGTATCTTAACGCTCGACTCTAGACTCTTCCGCTTCCTCGCTCACTGACTCGCTGCGCTCGGTCGT
TCGGCTGCGGCGAGCGGTATCAGCTCACTCAAAGGCGGTAATACGGTTATCCACAGAATCAGGGGATAAC
GCAGGAAAGAACATGTGAGCAAAAGGCCAGCAAAAGGCCAGGAACCGTAAAAAGGCCGCGTTGCTGGCGT
TTTTCCATAGGCTCCGCCCCCCTGACGAGCATCACAAAAATCGACGCTCAAGTCAGAGGTGGCGAAACCC
GACAGGACTATAAAGATACCAGGCGTTTCCCCCTGGAAGCTCCCTCGTGCGCTCTCCTGTTCCGACCCTG
CCGCTTACCGGATACCTGTCCGCCTTTCTCCCTTCGGGAAGCGTGGCGCTTTCTCATAGCTCACGCTGTA
GGTATCTCAGTTCGGTGTAGGTCGTTCGCTCCAAGCTGGGCTGTGTGCACGAACCCCCCGTTCAGCCCGA
CCGCTGCGCCTTATCCGGTAACTATCGTCTTGAGTCCAACCCGGTAAGACACGACTTATCGCCACTGGCA
GCAGCCACTGGTAACAGGATTAGCAGAGCGAGGTATGTAGGCGGTGCTACAGAGTTCTTGAAGTGGTGGC
CTAACTACGGCTACACTAGAAGAACAGTATTTGGTATCTGCGCTCTGCTGAAGCCAGTTACCTTCGGAAA
AAGAGTTGGTAGCTCTTGATCCGGCAAACAAACCACCGCTGGTAGCGGTGGTTTTTTTGTTTGCAAGCAG
CAGATTACGCGCAGAAAAAAAGGATCTCAAGAAGATCCTTTGATCTTTTCTACGGGGTCTGACGCTCAGT
GGAACGAAAACTCACGTTAAGGGATTTTGGTCATGAGATTATCAAAAAGGATCTTCACCTAGATCCTTTT
AAATTAAAAATGAAGTTTTAAATCAATCTAAAGTATATATGAGTAAACTTGGTCTGACAGTTACCAATGC
TTAATCAGTGAGGCACCTATCTCAGCGATCTGTCTATTTCGTTCATCCATAGTTGCCTGACTCCCCGTCG
TGTAGATAACTACGATACGGGAGGGCTTACCATCTGGCCCCAGTGCTGCAATGATACCGCGAGACCCACG
CTCACCGGCTCCAGATTTATCAGCAATAAACCAGCCAGCCGGAAGGGCCGAGCGCAGAAGTGGTCCTGCA
ACTTTATCCGCCTCCATCCAGTCTATTAATTGTTGCCGGGAAGCTAGAGTAAGTAGTTCGCCAGTTAATA
GTTTGCGCAACGTTGTTGCCATTGCTACAGGCATCGTGGTGTCACGCTCGTCGTTTGGTATGGCTTCATT
CAGCTCCGGTTCCCAACGATCAAGGCGAGTTACATGATCCCCCATGTTGTGCAAAAAAGCGGTTAGCTCC
TTCGGTCCTCCGATCGTTGTCAGAAGTAAGTTGGCCGCAGTGTTATCACTCATGGTTATGGCAGCACTGC
ATAATTCTCTTACTGTCATGCCATCCGTAAGATGCTTTTCTGTGACTGGTGAGTACTCAACCAAGTCATT
CTGAGAATAGTGTATGCGGCGACCGAGTTGCTCTTGCCCGGCGTCAATACGGGATAATACCGCGCCACAT
AGCAGAACTTTAAAAGTGCTCATCATTGGAAAACGTTCTTCGGGGCGAAAACTCTCAAGGATCTTACCGC
TGTTGAGATCCAGTTCGATGTAACCCACTCGTGCACCCAACTGATCTTCAGCATCTTTTACTTTCACCAG
CGTTTCTGGGTGAGCAAAAACAGGAAGGCAAAATGCCGCAAAAAAGGGAATAAGGGCGACACGGAAATGT
TGAATACTCATACTCTTCCTTTTTCAATATTATTGAAGCATTTATCAGGGTTATTGTCTCATGAGCGGAT
ACATATTTGAATGTATTTAGAAAAATAAACAAATAGGGGTTCCGCGCACATTTCCCCGAAAAGTGCCACC
TGACGTCTAAGAAACCATTATTATCATGACATTAACCTATAAAAATAGGCGTATCACGAGGCCCTTTCGT
CTCGCGCGTTTCGGTGATGACGGTGAAAACCTCTGACACATGCAGCTCCCGGAGACGGTCACAGCTTGTC
TGTAAGCGGATGCCGGGAGCAGACAAGCCCGTCAGGGCGCGTCAGCGGGTGTTGGCGGGTGTCGGGGCTG
GCTTAACTATGCGGCATCAGAGCAGATTGTACTGAGAGTGCACCATATGCGGTGTGAAATACCGCACAGA
TGCGTAAGGAGAAAATACCGCATCAGGAAATTGTAAGCGTTAATATTTTGTTAAAATTCGCGTTAAATTT
TTGTTAAATCAGCTCATTTTTTAACCAATAGGCCGAAATCGGCAAAATCCCTTATAAATCAAAAGAATAG
ACCGAGATAGGGT
[37 nt withheld, positions 2394-2430]
AAAGAACGTGGACTCCAACGTCAAAGG
[49 nt withheld, positions 2458-2506]
T
[91 nt withheld, positions 2508-2598]
G
[124 nt withheld, positions 2600-2723]
CCATTCGCCATTCAGGCTGCGCAACTGTTGGGAAGGGCGATCGGTGCGGGCCTCTTCGCTATTACGCCAG
CTAGAGTCCGTTACATAACTTACGGTAAATGGCCCGCCTGGCTGACCGCCCAACGACCCCCGCCCATTGA
CGTCAATAATGACGTATGTTCCCATAGTAACGCCAATAGGGACTTTCCATTGACGTCAATGGGTGGAGTA
TTTACGGTAAACTGCCCACTTGGCAGTACATCAAGTGTATCATATGCCAAGTACGCCCCCTATTGACGTC
AATGACGGTAAATGGCCCGCCTGGCATTATGCCCAGTACATGACCTTATGGGACTTTCCTACTTGGCAGT
ACATCTACGTATTAGTCATCGCTATTACCATGGTGATGCGGTTTTGGCAGTACATCAATGGGCGTGGATA
GCGGTTTGACTCACGGGGATTTCCAAGTCTCCACCCCATTGACGTCAATGGGAGTTTGTTTTGGCACCAA
AATCAACGGGACTTTCCAAAATGTCGTAACAACTCCGCCCCATTGACGCAAATGGGCGGTAGGCGTGTAC
GGTGGGAGGTCTATATAAGCAGAGCTCGTTTAGTGAACCGTCAGATCGCCTGGAGACGCCATCCACGCTG
TTTTGACCTCCATAGAAGACACCGGGACCGATCCAGCCTCCGCGGCCGGGAACGGTGCATTGGAACGGAC
CCCTAGGCTTTTGCAAAAAGCTCCGGATCGATCCTGAGAACTTCAGGGTGAGTTTGGGGACCCTTGATTG
TTCTTTCTTTTTCGCTATTGTAAAATTCATGTTATATGGAGGGGGCAAAGTTTTCAGGGTGTTGTTTAGA
ATGGGAAGATGTCCCTTGTATCACCATGGACCCTCATGATAATTTTGTTTCTTTCACTTTCTACTCTGTT
GACAACCATTGTCTCCTCTTATTTTCTTTTCATTTTCTGTAACTTTTTCGTTAAACTTTAGCTTGCATTT
GTAACGAATTTTTAAATTCACTTTTGTTTATTTGTCAGATTGTAAGTACTTTCTCTAATCACTTTTTTTT
CAAGGCAATCAGGGTATATTATATTGTACTTCAGCACAGTTTTAGAGAACAATTGTTATAATTAAATGAT
AAGGTAGAATATTTCTGCATATAAATTCTGGCTGGCGTGGAAATATTCTTATTGGTAGAAACAACTACAT
CCTGGTCATCATCCTGCCTTTCTCTTTATGGTTACAATGATATACACTGTTTGAGATGAGGATAAAATAC
TCTGAGTCCAAACCGGGCCCCTCTGCTAACCATGTTCATGCCTTCTTCTTTTTCCTACAGCTCCTGGGCA
ACGTGCTGGTTATTGTGCTGTCTCATCATTTTGGCAAAGAATTGTAATACGACTCACTATAGGGCGAATT
CACCATGGCAGAGGAGCAAAAGCTCATTTCTGAAGAGGACTTGTTGCGGAAACATATGGGATCCAGGATG
TTAGGAACTGTGAAGATGGAAGGGCATGAAACCAGCGACTGGAACAGCTACTACGCAGACACGCAGGAGG
CCTACTCCTCCGTCCCGGTCAGCAACATGAACTCAGGCCTGGGCTCCATGAACTCCATGAACACCTACAT
GACCATGAACACCATGACTACGAGCGGCAACATGACCCCGGCGTCCTTCAACATGTCCTATGCCAACCCG
GGCCTAGGGGCCGGCCTGAGTCCCGGCGCAGTAGCCGGCATGCCGGGGGGCTCGGCGGGCGCCATGAACA
GCATGACTGCGGCCGGCGTGACGGCCATGGGTACGGCGCTGAGCCCGAGCGGCATGGGCGCCATGGGTGC
GCAGCAGGCGGCCTCCATGAATGGCCTGGGCCCCTACGCGGCCGCCATGAACCCGTGCATGAGCCCCATG
GCGTACGCGCCGTCCAACCTGGGCCGCAGCCGCGCGGGCGGCGGCGGCGACGCCAAGACGTTCAAGCGCA
GCTACCCGCACGCCAAGCCGCCCTACTCGTACATCTCGCTCATCACCATGGCCATCCAGCAGGCGCCCAG
CAAGATGCTCACGCTGAGCGAGATCTACCAGTGGATCATGGACCTCTTCCCCTATTACCGGCAGAACCAG
CAGCGCTGGCAGAACTCCATCCGCCACTCGCTGTCCTTCAATGACTGCTTCGTCAAGGTGGCACGCTCCC
CGGACAAGCCGGGCAAGGGCTCCTACTGGACGCTGCACCCGGACTCCGGCAACATGTTCGAGAACGGCTG
CTACTTGCGCCGCCAGAAGCGCTTCAAGTGCGAGAAGCAGCCGGGGGCCGGCGGCGGGGGCGGGAGCGGA
AGCGGGGGCAGCGGCGCCAAGGGCGGCCCTGAGAGCCGCAAGGACCCCTCTGGCGCCTCTAACCCCAGCG
CCGACTCGCCCCTCCATCGGGGTGTGCACGGGAAGACCGGCCAGCTAGAGGGCGCGCCGGCCCCCGGGCC
CGCCGCCAGCCCCCAGACTCTGGACCACAGTGGGGCGACGGCGACAGGGGGCGCCTCGGAGTTGAAGACT
CCAGCCTCCTCAACTGCGCCCCCCATAAGCTCCGGGCCCGGGGCGCTGGCCTCTGTGCCCGCCTCTCACC
CGGCACACGGCTTGGCACCCCACGAGTCCCAGCTGCACCTGAAAGGGGACCCCCACTACTCCTTCAACCA
CCCGTTCTCCATCAACAACCTCATGTCCTCCTCGGAGCAGCAGCATAAGCTGGACTTCAAGGCATACGAA
CAGGCACTGCAATACTCGCCTTACGGCTCTACGTTGCCCGCCAGCCTGCCTCTAGGCAGCGCCTCGGTGA
CCACCAGGAGCCCCATCGAGCCCTCAGCCCTGGAGCCGGCGTACTACCAAGGTGTGTATTCCAGACCCGT
CCTAAACACTTCCTAGCTCGAGGGGGGGCCCGGTACCTTAATTAATTAAGGTACCAGGTAAGTGTACCCA
ATTCGCCCTATAGTGAGTCGTATTACAATTCACTCGATCGCCCTTCCCAACAGTTGCGCAGCCTGAATGG
CGAATGGAGATCCAATTTTTAAGTGTATAATGTGTTAAACTACTGATTCTAATTGTTTGTGTATTTTAGA
TTCACAGTCCCAAGGCTCATTTCAGGCCCCTCAGTCCTCACAGTCTGTTCATGATCATAATCAGCCATAC
CACATTTGTAGAGGTTTTACTTGCTTTAAAAAACCTCCCACACCTCCCCCTGAACCTGAAACATAAAATG
AATGCAATTGTTGTTGTTAACTTGTTTATTGCAGCTTATAATGGTTACAAATAAAGCAATAGCATCACAA
ATTTCACAAATAAAGCATTTTTTTCACTGCATTCTAGTTGTGGTTTGTCCAAACTCA
Features (pLannotate 1.2.2; 20 found; start..end, strand, type, name):
    212..800     -  rep_origin     ori: high-copy-number ColE1/pMB1/pBR322/pUC origin of replication
    971..1831    -  CDS            AmpR: β-lactamase; bla; confers resistance to ampicillin, carbenicillin, and related antibiotics
   1832..1936    -  promoter       AmpR promoter: bla
   2031..2066    +  CDS            rop (fragment): Rop protein, which maintains plasmids at low copy number; rop
   2168..2267    +  misc_feature   bom (fragment): basis of mobility region from pBR322
   2295..2723    -  rep_origin     f1 ori (sequence partly withheld): f1 bacteriophage origin of replication; arrow indicates direction of (+) strand synthesis
   2727..2795    -  CDS            lacZα (fragment): LacZα fragment of β-galactosidase; lacZ fragment
   2802..3105    +  enhancer       CMV enhancer: human cytomegalovirus immediate early enhancer
   3106..3309    +  promoter       CMV promoter: human cytomegalovirus (CMV) immediate early promoter
   3425..3447    +  promoter       SRα promoter (fragment): hybrid promoter consisting of the SV40 early promoter plus part of the long terminal repeat of human T-lymphotrophic virus 1
   3471..4043    +  intron         β-globin intron: intron from rabbit β-globin gene
   4098..4116    +  promoter       T7 promoter: promoter for bacteriophage T7 RNA polymerase
   4137..4166    +  CDS            Myc: Myc (human c-Myc proto-oncogene) epitope tag
   4191..5606    +  CDS            FOXA1: FOXA1_HUMAN - Also known as HNF3A, TCF3A. Experimental evidence at protein level: Swiss-Prot protein existence level 1. Transcription factor that is involved in embryonic development, establishment of tissue-specific gene expression and regulation of gene expression in differentiated tissues. Is thought to act as a 'pioneer' factor opening the compacted chromatin for other proteins through interactions with nucleosomal core histones and thereby replacing linker histones at target enhancer and/or promoter sites. Binds DNA with the consensus sequence 5'- [AC]A[AT]T[AG]TT[GT][AG][CT]T[CT]-3' (By
   5610..5630    +  misc_feature   MCS (fragment): pBluescript multiple cloning site
   5670..5688    -  promoter       T7 promoter: promoter for bacteriophage T7 RNA polymerase
   5698..5737    +  CDS            lacZα (fragment): LacZα fragment of β-galactosidase; lacZ fragment
   5747..5802    +  intron         small t intron (fragment): SV40 (simian virus 40) small t antigen intron
   5802..5939    +  CDS            large T antigen (fragment): large T antigen from SV40 (simian virus 40)
   5962..13      +  polyA_signal   SV40 poly(A) signal (across the origin): SV40 polyadenylation signal
