[The description below was written by a language model from this plasmid's Addgene catalogue record and pLannotate feature annotations shown in this document.]
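Description:
pXJ-Myc-FOXA1 is a mammalian expression plasmid built on a modified pXJ40 backbone for transient production of human FOXA1 (also called HNF3A) carrying an N-terminal Myc epitope tag. It is propagated in E. coli through a high-copy ColE1/pUC-type origin and selected with ampicillin via the β-lactamase gene and its native promoter. An f1 phage origin is also present, along with short remnants of rop, bom, lacZα and a pBluescript polylinker that appear to be non-functional leftovers of the vector's construction history. The record lists no mammalian selection marker, so the plasmid is suited to transient transfection rather than to direct selection of stable lines.

The expression cassette begins with the human cytomegalovirus immediate-early enhancer and promoter, followed by a rabbit β-globin intron, an element commonly included because splicing of the primary transcript tends to improve mRNA export and expression. A T7 promoter lies just upstream of the coding region and could in principle support in vitro transcription; a second T7 promoter in the opposite orientation is annotated downstream of the insert. The Myc tag precedes the FOXA1 open reading frame, which was inserted between BamHI and XhoI sites that both remain intact. Transcripts are terminated by an SV40-derived region that includes fragments of the small t intron and large T antigen sequence ahead of the SV40 polyadenylation signal.

FOXA1 is a forkhead "pioneer" transcription factor that opens compacted chromatin at enhancers and promoters. The tagged protein can be detected or immunoprecipitated with anti-Myc antibodies, making the construct useful for overexpression studies of FOXA1-dependent gene regulation.
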