Addgene plasmid #232645: pXJ-Myc-FOXA1
Purpose: transient expresses FOXA1 in mammalian cells
Depositing lab: Chen-Yang Shen. Publication: A common variant in 11q23.3 associated with hyperlipidemia is mediated by the binding and regulation of GATA4. Chou WC, Chen WT, Shen CY. NPJ Genom Med. 2022 Jan 19;7(1):4. doi: 10.1038/s41525-021-00279-5. PubMed 35046404.
Backbone
  Vector backbone: modified pXJ40
  Backbone size w/o insert (bp): 4669
  Vector type: Mammalian Expression
  Selectable markers: No mammalian selection marker
Growth in bacteria
  Bacterial resistance: Ampicillin, 100 μg/mL
  Growth temperature: 37°C
  Growth strain: DH5alpha
  Copy number: High Copy
Gene/Insert
  Gene/Insert name: FOXA1 (alt name: HNF3A)
  Species: H. sapiens (human)
  Insert size (bp): 1422
  Entrez Gene: FOXA1 (a.k.a. HNF3A, TCF3A)
  Promoter: CMV
  Tag / fusion protein: Myc (N terminal on insert)
  Cloning method: Restriction Enzyme; 5′ cloning site BamHI (not destroyed); 3′ cloning site XhoI (not destroyed)
  Sequencing primers: 5′ Bglob-intron-F; 3′ SV40pA-R
Terms and licenses: Academic/Nonprofit Terms; Industry Terms: Not Available to Industry
How to cite: pXJ-Myc-FOXA1 was a gift from Chen-Yang Shen (Addgene plasmid # 232645 ; http://n2t.net/addgene:232645 ; RRID:Addgene_232645)
